>Addgene plasmid #98270 | UKNP4.3.2 | depositor full sequence | sequence record 180189 | UKNP4.3.2 sequence 7266 bps
GACGGATCGGGAGATCTCCCGATCCCCTATGGTCGACTCTCAGTACAATCTGCTCTGATGCCGCATAGTT
AAGCCAGTATCTGCTCCCTGCTTGTGTGTTGGAGGTCGCTGAGTAGTGCGCGAGCAAAATTTAAGCTACA
ACAAGGCAAGGCTTGACCGACAATTGCATGAAGAATCTGCTTAGGGTTAGGCGTTTTGCGCTGCTTCGCG
ATGTACGGGCCAGATATACGCGTTGACATTGATTATTGACTAGTTATTAATAGTAATCAATTACGGGGTC
ATTAGTTCATAGCCCATATATGGAGTTCCGCGTTACATAACTTACGGTAAATGGCCCGCCTGGCTGACCG
CCCAACGACCCCCGCCCATTGACGTCAATAATGACGTATGTTCCCATAGTAACGCCAATAGGGACTTTCC
ATTGACGTCAATGGGTGGACTATTTACGGTAAACTGCCCACTTGGCAGTACATCAAGTGTATCATATGCC
AAGTACGCCCCCTATTGACGTCAATGACGGTAAATGGCCCGCCTGGCATTATGCCCAGTACATGACCTTA
TGGGACTTTCCTACTTGGCAGTACATCTACGTATTAGTCATCGCTATTACCATGGTGATGCGGTTTTGGC
AGTACATCAATGGGCGTGGATAGCGGTTTGACTCACGGGGATTTCCAAGTCTCCACCCCATTGACGTCAA
TGGGAGTTTGTTTTGGCACCAAAATCAACGGGACTTTCCAAAATGTCGTAACAACTCCGCCCCATTGACG
CAAATGGGCGGTAGGCGTGTACGGTGGGAGGTCTATATAAGCAGAGCTCTCTGGCTAACTAGAGAACCCA
CTGCTTACTGGCTTATCGAAATTAATACGACTCACTATAGGGAGACCCAAGCTGGCTAGTTAAGCTTGGT
ACCGAGCTCGGATCCACTAGTCCAGTGTGGTGGAATTGCCCTTCACCATGGGTTGCTCTTTCTCTATCTT
CCTTCTGGCACTTCTCTCGTGCCTGACTGTCCCAGCATCTGCTCAACACTACCGGAACGTCTCGGGTATC
TACCACGTCACCAACGATTGCCCGAACTCCAGTATCGTGTATGAAGCTGACAACCACATTATGCATCTAC
CGGGGTGTATACCCTGTGTGAGAACTGGGAACATTTCGCGCTGTTGGATATCCTTAACACCTACAGTGGC
CGTGCCCTACGTCGGAGCCTCGCTTGCGTCGGTACGCCGACATGTGGACCTGATGGTGGGTGCAGCGACC
CTGTGTTCTGCCCTCTACGTTGGAGACCTCTGTGGAGGTGCCTTCCTGATAGGGCAGATGTTCACCTTCC
GACCGCGTCGTCACTGGACTACCCAGGGATGCAACTGTTCCATCTATTTGGGCCACATCACGGGCCATAG
GATGGCTTGGGACATGATGATGAACTGGAGCCCCGCCACTACAATGGTCCTCGCTCAGATCATGAGGATC
CCCTCTGTCCTCATCGACATGCTCGGTGGGGGTCATTGGGGTGTCCTAGCGGGGATTGCATTCTTCAGCA
TGCAGGCCAATTGGGCTAAAGTCGTCCTGATTTTATTCCTGTTCGCTGGTGTGGACGCTCAAACCCACGT
CACTGGAGGGTCCGCGGCCCGGATGGCCAGTAGCTTCGCTGGCTTGTTCACGCCTGGAGCGCAGCAACAC
CTTCAGCTCATCAACACGAACGGGAGTTGGCACATCAACAGGACCGCTCTCAACTGCAACGACAGCCTGA
GCACGGGGTTCTTGGCCGGCCTATTCTACGTCCATAAGTTCAACAGCTCTGGGTGCCCGGAGAGGCTTGC
TGCGTGCAAACGCTTAGAAGACCTCCACCAGGGCTGGGGCCGACTTGGGACCGCTAACATCAGCGGTCCA
TCTGAAGAAAAACCCTACTGCTGGAATTACGCGCCCCGCCCGTGTGGGATAATACCCGCGCGGAGTGTGT
GTGGCCCTGTCTACTGTTTTACTCCCAGCCCCGTAGTCATTGGCACAACTGACAAACTCGGGGTCCCCAC
CTACAACTGGGGGGAGAATGAGACTGATGTATTTGTCTTGAACACCACTAGGCCTCCAGGCGGCGGGTGG
TTCGGATGTACTTGGATGAACAGTACGGGGTTTACAAAGACCTGTGGGGTTCCCCCCTGCGAGGTCACTA
CCATCAATGGTACCTGGTACTGCCCCACCGACTGCTTCAGGAAACACCCGGACACCACCTACGCCAAGTG
TGGTTCAGGCCCCTGGCTTACGCCGAGGTGCCTGGTCCATTACTCTTATAGGCTGTGGCACTACCCGTGC
ACTGTCAACTACACCATCTTTAAGACCAGGATGTACATTGGCGGTATTGAGCACCGTCTGGAAGTGGCCT
GCAACTGGACTAGGGGGGAACCATGTAGCTTGGAGCACAGAGATCGTGCCGAGCTCTCCCCCTTACTGCT
CACCACTACACAAATGCAAATCCTCCCCTGCTCTTTCACGCCCATGCCGGCACTCTCCACTGGCCTGCTG
CATCTCCACCAGAACATCGTGGACGTTCAGTACCTTTACGGGGTTGGATCATCCTTGGTATCGTGGGCAA
TCAAGTGGGAGTACGTCGTGCTGGCTTTCCTGCTGCTTGCAGATGCCCGGATTTGCGCATGCCTCTGGAT
GATGATGCTTGTGGCACAGGATGAGGCCTAACTGTCAAGGGCAATTCTGCAGATATCCAGCACAGTGGCG
GCCGCTCGAGTCTAGAGGGCCCGCGGTTCGAAGGTAAGCCTATCCCTAACCCTCTCCTCGGTCTCGATTC
TACGCGTACCGGTCATCATCACCATCACCATTGAGTTTAAACCCGCTGATCAGCCTCGACTGTGCCTTCT
AGTTGCCAGCCATCTGTTGTTTGCCCCTCCCCCGTGCCTTCCTTGACCCTGGAAGGTGCCACTCCCACTG
TCCTTTCCTAATAAAATGAGGAAATTGCATCGCATTGTCTGAGTAGGTGTCATTCTATTCTGGGGGGTGG
GGTGGGGCAGGACAGCAAGGGGGAGGATTGGGAAGACAATAGCAGGCATGCTGGGGATGCGGTGGGCTCT
ATGGCTTCTGAGGCGGAAAGAACCAGCTGGGGCTCTAGGGGGTATCCCC
[124 nt withheld, positions 3130-3253]
C
[32 nt withheld, positions 3255-3286]
CA
[57 nt withheld, positions 3289-3345]
A
[49 nt withheld, positions 3347-3395]
CCTTTGACGTTGGAGTCCACGTTCTTT
[37 nt withheld, positions 3423-3459]
ACCCTATCTCGGTCTATTCTTTTGATTTATAAGGGATTTTGGGGATTTCGGCCTATTGGTTAAAAAATGA
GCTGATTTAACAAAAATTTAACGCGAATTAATTCTGTGGAATGTGTGTCAGTTAGGGTGTGGAAAGTCCC
CAGGCTCCCCAGGCAGGCAGAAGTATGCAAAGCATGCATCTCAATTAGTCAGCAACCAGGTGTGGAAAGT
CCCCAGGCTCCCCAGCAGGCAGAAGTATGCAAAGCATGCATCTCAATTAGTCAGCAACCATAGTCCCGCC
CCTAACTCCGCCCATCCCGCCCCTAACTCCGCCCAGTTCCGCCCATTCTCCGCCCCATGGCTGACTAATT
TTTTTTATTTATGCAGAGGCCGAGGCCGCCTCTGCCTCTGAGCTATTCCAGAAGTAGTGAGGAGGCTTTT
TTGGAGGCCTAGGCTTTTGCAAAAAGCTCCCGGGAGCTTGTATATCCATTTTCGGATCTGATCAAGAGAC
AGGATGAGGATCGTTTCGCATGATTGAACAAGATGGATTGCACGCAGGTTCTCCGGCCGCTTGGGTGGAG
AGGCTATTCGGCTATGACTGGGCACAACAGACAATCGGCTGCTCTGATGCCGCCGTGTTCCGGCTGTCAG
CGCAGGGGCGCCCGGTTCTTTTTGTCAAGACCGACCTGTCCGGTGCCCTGAATGAACTGCAGGACGAGGC
AGCGCGGCTATCGTGGCTGGCCACGACGGGCGTTCCTTGCGCAGCTGTGCTCGACGTTGTCACTGAAGCG
GGAAGGGACTGGCTGCTATTGGGCGAAGTGCCGGGGCAGGATCTCCTGTCATCTCACCTTGCTCCTGCCG
AGAAAGTATCCATCATGGCTGATGCAATGCGGCGGCTGCATACGCTTGATCCGGCTACCTGCCCATTCGA
CCACCAAGCGAAACATCGCATCGAGCGAGCACGTACTCGGATGGAAGCCGGTCTTGTCGATCAGGATGAT
CTGGACGAAGAGCATCAGGGGCTCGCGCCAGCCGAACTGTTCGCCAGGCTCAAGGCGCGCATGCCCGACG
GCGAGGATCTCGTCGTGACCCATGGCGATGCCTGCTTGCCGAATATCATGGTGGAAAATGGCCGCTTTTC
TGGATTCATCGACTGTGGCCGGCTGGGTGTGGCGGACCGCTATCAGGACATAGCGTTGGCTACCCGTGAT
ATTGCTGAAGAGCTTGGCGGCGAATGGGCTGACCGCTTCCTCGTGCTTTACGGTATCGCCGCTCCCGATT
CGCAGCGCATCGCCTTCTATCGCCTTCTTGACGAGTTCTTCTGAGCGGGACTCTGGGGTTCGCGAAATGA
CCGACCAAGCGACGCCCAACCTGCCATCACGAGATTTCGATTCCACCGCCGCCTTCTATGAAAGGTTGGG
CTTCGGAATCGTTTTCCGGGACGCCGGCTGGATGATCCTCCAGCGCGGGGATCTCATGCTGGAGTTCTTC
GCCCACCCCAACTTGTTTATTGCAGCTTATAATGGTTACAAATAAAGCAATAGCATCACAAATTTCACAA
ATAAAGCATTTTTTTCACTGCATTCTAGTTGTGGTTTGTCCAAACTCATCAATGTATCTTATCATGTCTG
TATACCGTCGACCTCTAGCTAGAGCTTGGCGTAATCATGGTCATAGCTGTTTCCTGTGTGAAATTGTTAT
CCGCTCACAATTCCACACAACATACGAGCCGGAAGCATAAAGTGTAAAGCCTGGGGTGCCTAATGAGTGA
GCTAACTCACATTAATTGCGTTGCGCTCACTGCCCGCTTTCCAGTCGGGAAACCTGTCGTGCCAGCTGCA
TTAATGAATCGGCCAACGCGCGGGGAGAGGCGGTTTGCGTATTGGGCGCTCTTCCGCTTCCTCGCTCACT
GACTCGCTGCGCTCGGTCGTTCGGCTGCGGCGAGCGGTATCAGCTCACTCAAAGGCGGTAATACGGTTAT
CCACAGAATCAGGGGATAACGCAGGAAAGAACATGTGAGCAAAAGGCCAGCAAAAGGCCAGGAACCGTAA
AAAGGCCGCGTTGCTGGCGTTTTTCCATAGGCTCCGCCCCCCTGACGAGCATCACAAAAATCGACGCTCA
AGTCAGAGGTGGCGAAACCCGACAGGACTATAAAGATACCAGGCGTTTCCCCCTGGAAGCTCCCTCGTGC
GCTCTCCTGTTCCGACCCTGCCGCTTACCGGATACCTGTCCGCCTTTCTCCCTTCGGGAAGCGTGGCGCT
TTCTCAATGCTCACGCTGTAGGTATCTCAGTTCGGTGTAGGTCGTTCGCTCCAAGCTGGGCTGTGTGCAC
GAACCCCCCGTTCAGCCCGACCGCTGCGCCTTATCCGGTAACTATCGTCTTGAGTCCAACCCGGTAAGAC
ACGACTTATCGCCACTGGCAGCAGCCACTGGTAACAGGATTAGCAGAGCGAGGTATGTAGGCGGTGCTAC
AGAGTTCTTGAAGTGGTGGCCTAACTACGGCTACACTAGAAGGACAGTATTTGGTATCTGCGCTCTGCTG
AAGCCAGTTACCTTCGGAAAAAGAGTTGGTAGCTCTTGATCCGGCAAACAAACCACCGCTGGTAGCGGTG
GTTTTTTTGTTTGCAAGCAGCAGATTACGCGCAGAAAAAAAGGATCTCAAGAAGATCCTTTGATCTTTTC
TACGGGGTCTGACGCTCAGTGGAACGAAAACTCACGTTAAGGGATTTTGGTCATGAGATTATCAAAAAGG
ATCTTCACCTAGATCCTTTTAAATTAAAAATGAAGTTTTAAATCAATCTAAAGTATATATGAGTAAACTT
GGTCTGACAGTTACCAATGCTTAATCAGTGAGGCACCTATCTCAGCGATCTGTCTATTTCGTTCATCCAT
AGTTGCCTGACTCCCCGTCGTGTAGATAACTACGATACGGGAGGGCTTACCATCTGGCCCCAGTGCTGCA
ATGATACCGCGAGACCCACGCTCACCGGCTCCAGATTTATCAGCAATAAACCAGCCAGCCGGAAGGGCCG
AGCGCAGAAGTGGTCCTGCAACTTTATCCGCCTCCATCCAGTCTATTAATTGTTGCCGGGAAGCTAGAGT
AAGTAGTTCGCCAGTTAATAGTTTGCGCAACGTTGTTGCCATTGCTACAGGCATCGTGGTGTCACGCTCG
TCGTTTGGTATGGCTTCATTCAGCTCCGGTTCCCAACGATCAAGGCGAGTTACATGATCCCCCATGTTGT
GCAAAAAAGCGGTTAGCTCCTTCGGTCCTCCGATCGTTGTCAGAAGTAAGTTGGCCGCAGTGTTATCACT
CATGGTTATGGCAGCACTGCATAATTCTCTTACTGTCATGCCATCCGTAAGATGCTTTTCTGTGACTGGT
GAGTACTCAACCAAGTCATTCTGAGAATAGTGTATGCGGCGACCGAGTTGCTCTTGCCCGGCGTCAATAC
GGGATAATACCGCGCCACATAGCAGAACTTTAAAAGTGCTCATCATTGGAAAACGTTCTTCGGGGCGAAA
ACTCTCAAGGATCTTACCGCTGTTGAGATCCAGTTCGATGTAACCCACTCGTGCACCCAACTGATCTTCA
GCATCTTTTACTTTCACCAGCGTTTCTGGGTGAGCAAAAACAGGAAGGCAAAATGCCGCAAAAAAGGGAA
TAAGGGCGACACGGAAATGTTGAATACTCATACTCTTCCTTTTTCAATATTATTGAAGCATTTATCAGGG
TTATTGTCTCATGAGCGGATACATATTTGAATGTATTTAGAAAAATAAACAAATAGGGGTTCCGCGCACA
TTTCCCCGAAAAGTGCCACCTGACGTC
Features (pLannotate 1.2.2; 21 found; start..end, strand, type, name):
     36..80      -  misc_feature   bom (fragment): basis of mobility region from pBR322
    235..614     +  enhancer       CMV enhancer: human cytomegalovirus immediate early enhancer
    615..818     +  promoter       CMV promoter: human cytomegalovirus (CMV) immediate early promoter
    814..847     +  LTR            5' LTR (truncated) (fragment): truncated 5' long terminal repeat (LTR) from HIV-1
    863..881     +  promoter       T7 promoter: promoter for bacteriophage T7 RNA polymerase
    961..2688    +  CDS            POLG_HCVGL (fragment): Experimental evidence at protein level: Swiss-Prot protein existence level 1. [Protease NS2]: Cysteine protease required for the proteolytic auto-cleavage between the non-structural proteins NS2 and NS3 (By similarity). The N-terminus of NS3 is required for the function of NS2 protease (active region NS2-3) (By similarity). Promotes the initiation of viral particle assembly by mediating the interaction between structural and non-structural proteins (By similarity). From Hepatitis C virus (isolate Glasgow) (HCV).
   2763..2804    +  CDS            V5 tag: epitope tag from simian virus 5
   2860..3084    +  polyA_signal   bGH poly(A) signal: bovine growth hormone polyadenylation signal
   3088..3109    +  promoter       SV40 promoter (fragment): SV40 enhancer and early promoter
   3130..3558    +  rep_origin     f1 ori (sequence partly withheld): f1 bacteriophage origin of replication; arrow indicates direction of (+) strand synthesis
   3572..3902    +  promoter       SV40 promoter: SV40 enhancer and early promoter
   3969..4760    +  CDS            neo: KKA2_KLEPN - Also known as kan, nptII. Experimental evidence at protein level: Swiss-Prot protein existence level 1. Resistance to kanamycin, neomycin, paromomycin, ribostamycin, butirosin and gentamicin B. From Klebsiella pneumoniae.
   4786..4944    +  CDS            ble (fragment): BLE_KLEPN - Experimental evidence at protein level: Swiss-Prot protein existence level 1. Binding protein with a strong affinity to the bleomycin family of antibiotics. Binds to CL990; an antimitotic-antibiotic compound. From Klebsiella pneumoniae.
   4939..5060    +  polyA_signal   SV40 poly(A) signal: SV40 polyadenylation signal
   5133..5149    -  protein_bind   lac operator: The lac repressor binds to the lac operator to inhibit transcription in E. coli. This inhibition can be relieved by adding lactose or isopropyl-β-D-thiogalactopyranoside (IPTG). lac repressor encoded by lacI
   5157..5187    -  promoter       lac promoter: promoter for the E. coli lac operon
   5202..5223    -  protein_bind   CAP binding site: CAP binding activates transcription in the presence of cAMP. E. coli catabolite activator protein
   5236..5328    -  CDS            lacI (fragment): lac repressor; lacI; The lac repressor binds to the lac operator to inhibit transcription in E. coli. This inhibition can be relieved by adding lactose or isopropyl-β-D-thiogalactopyranoside (IPTG).
   5511..6099    -  rep_origin     ori: high-copy-number ColE1/pMB1/pBR322/pUC origin of replication
   6270..7130    -  CDS            AmpR: β-lactamase; bla; confers resistance to ampicillin, carbenicillin, and related antibiotics
   7131..7235    -  promoter       AmpR promoter: bla
