>Addgene plasmid #98270 | UKNP4.3.2 | addgene full sequence | sequence record 190097 | Addgene NGS Result
TCGACGGATCGGGAGATCTCCCGATCCCCTATGGTGCACTCTCAGTACAATCTGCTCTGATGCCGCATAG
TTAAGCCAGTATCTGCTCCCTGCTTGTGTGTTGGAGGTCGCTGAGTAGTGCGCGAGCAAAATTTAAGCTA
CAACAAGGCAAGGCTTGACCGACAATTGCATGAAGAATCTGCTTAGGGTTAGGCGTTTTGCGCTGCTTCG
CGATGTACGGGCCAGATATACGCGTTGACATTGATTATTGACTAGTTATTAATAGTAATCAATTACGGGG
TCATTAGTTCATAGCCCATATATGGAGTTCCGCGTTACATAACTTACGGTAAATGGCCCGCCTGGCTGAC
CGCCCAACGACCCCCGCCCATTGACGTCAATAATGACGTATGTTCCCATAGTAACGCCAATAGGGACTTT
CCATTGACGTCAATGGGTGGAGTATTTACGGTAAACTGCCCACTTGGCAGTACATCAAGTGTATCATATG
CCAAGTACGCCCCCTATTGACGTCAATGACGGTAAATGGCCCGCCTGGCATTATGCCCAGTACATGACCT
TATGGGACTTTCCTACTTGGCAGTACATCTACGTATTAGTCATCGCTATTACCATGGTGATGCGGTTTTG
GCAGTACATCAATGGGCGTGGATAGCGGTTTGACTCACGGGGATTTCCAAGTCTCCACCCCATTGACGTC
AATGGGAGTTTGTTTTGGCACCAAAATCAACGGGACTTTCCAAAATGTCGTAACAACTCCGCCCCATTGA
CGCAAATGGGCGGTAGGCGTGTACGGTGGGAGGTCTATATAAGCAGAGCTCTCTGGCTAACTAGAGAACC
CACTGCTTACTGGCTTATCGAAATTAATACGACTCACTATAGGGAGACCCAAGCTGGCTAGTTAAGCTTG
GTACCGAGCTCGGATCCACTAGTCCAGTGTGGTGGAATTGCCCTTCACCATGGGTTGCTCTTTCTCTATC
TTCCTTCTGGCACTTCTCTCGTGCCTGACTGTCCCAGCATCTGCTCAACACTACCGGAACGTCTCGGGTA
TCTACCACGTCACCAACGATTGCCCGAACTCCAGTATCGTGTATGAAGCTGACAACCACATTATGCATCT
ACCGGGGTGTATACCCTGTGTGAGAACTGGGAACATTTCGCGCTGTTGGATATCCTTAACACCTACAGTG
GCCGTGCCCTACGTCGGAGCCTCGCTTGCGTCGGTACGCCGACATGTGGACCTGATGGTGGGTGCAGCGA
CCCTGTGTTCTGCCCTCTACGTTGGAGACCTCTGTGGAGGTGCCTTCCTGATAGGGCAGATGTTCACCTT
CCGACCGCGTCGTCACTGGACTACCCAGGGATGCAACTGTTCCATCTATTTGGGCCACATCACGGGCCAT
AGGATGGCTTGGGACATGATGATGAACTGGAGCCCCGCCACTACAATGGTCCTCGCTCAGATCATGAGGA
TCCCCTCTGTCCTCATCGACATGCTCGGTGGGGGTCATTGGGGTGTCCTAGCGGGGATTGCATTCTTCAG
CATGCAGGCCAATTGGGCTAAAGTCGTCCTGATTTTATTCCTGTTCGCTGGTGTGGACGCTCAAACCCAC
GTCACTGGAGGGTCCGCGGCCCGGATGGCCAGTAGCTTCGCTGGCTTGTTCACGCCTGGAGCGCAGCAAC
ACCTTCAGCTCATCAACACGAACGGGAGTTGGCACATCAACAGGACCGCTCTCAACTGCAACGACAGCCT
GAGCACGGGGTTCTTGGCCGGCCTATTCTACGTCCATAAGTTCAACAGCTCTGGGTGCCCGGAGAGGCTT
GCTGCGTGCAAACGCTTAGAAGACCTCCACCAGGGCTGGGGCCGACTTGGGACCGCTAACATCAGCGGTC
CATCTGAAGAAAAACCCTACTGCTGGAATTACGCGCCCCGCCCGTGTGGGATAATACCCGCGCGGAGTGT
GTGTGGCCCTGTCTACTGTTTTACTCCCAGCCCCGTAGTCATTGGCACAACTGACAAACTCGGGGTCCCC
ACCTACAACTGGGGGGAGAATGAGACTGATGTATTTGTCTTGAACACCACTAGGCCTCCAGGCGGCGGGT
GGTTCGGATGTACTTGGATGAACAGTACGGGGTTTACAAAGACCTGTGGGGTTCCCCCCTGCGAGGTCAC
TACCATCAATGGTACCTGGTACTGCCCCACCGACTGCTTCAGGAAACACCCGGACACCACCTACGCCAAG
TGTGGTTCAGGCCCCTGGCTTACGCCGAGGTGCCTGGTCCATTACTCTTATAGGCTGTGGCACTACCCGT
GCACTGTCAACTACACCATCTTTAAGACCAGGATGTACATTGGCGGTATTGAGCACCGTCTGGAAGTGGC
CTGCAACTGGACTAGGGGGGAACCATGTAGCTTGGAGCACAGAGATCGTGCCGAGCTCTCCCCCTTACTG
CTCACCACTACACAAATGCAAATCCTCCCCTGCTCTTTCACGCCCATGCCGGCACTCTCCACTGGCCTGC
TGCATCTCCACCAGAACATCGTGGACGTTCAGTACCTTTACGGGGTTGGATCATCCTTGGTATCGTGGGC
AATCAAGTGGGAGTACGTCGTGCTGGCTTTCCTGCTGCTTGCAGATGCCCGGATTTGCGCATGCCTCTGG
ATGATGATGCTTGTGGCACAGGATGAGGCCTAACTGTCAAGGGCAATTCTGCAGATATCCAGCACAGTGG
CGGCCGCTCGAGTCTAGAGGGCCCGCGGTTCGAAGGTAAGCCTATCCCTAACCCTCTCCTCGGTCTCGAT
TCTACGCGTACCGGTCATCATCACCATCACCATTGAGTTTAAACCCGCTGATCAGCCTCGACTGTGCCTT
CTAGTTGCCAGCCATCTGTTGTTTGCCCCTCCCCCGTGCCTTCCTTGACCCTGGAAGGTGCCACTCCCAC
TGTCCTTTCCTAATAAAATGAGGAAATTGCATCGCATTGTCTGAGTAGGTGTCATTCTATTCTGGGGGGT
GGGGTGGGGCAGGACAGCAAGGGGGAGGATTGGGAAGACAATAGCAGGCATGCTGGGGATGCGGTGGGCT
CTATGGCTTCTGAGGCGGAAAGAACCAGCTGGGGCTCTAGGGGGTATCCCC
[124 nt withheld, positions 3132-3255]
C
[91 nt withheld, positions 3257-3347]
A
[49 nt withheld, positions 3349-3397]
CCTTTGACGTTGGAGTCCACGTTCTTT
[37 nt withheld, positions 3425-3461]
ACCCTATCTCGGTCTATTCTTTTGATTTATAAGGGATTTTGCCGATTTCGGCCTATTGGTTAAAAAATGA
GCTGATTTAACAAAAATTTAACGCGAATTAATTCTGTGGAATGTGTGTCAGTTAGGGTGTGGAAAGTCCC
CAGGCTCCCCAGCAGGCAGAAGTATGCAAAGCATGCATCTCAATTAGTCAGCAACCAGGTGTGGAAAGTC
CCCAGGCTCCCCAGCAGGCAGAAGTATGCAAAGCATGCATCTCAATTAGTCAGCAACCATAGTCCCGCCC
CTAACTCCGCCCATCCCGCCCCTAACTCCGCCCAGTTCCGCCCATTCTCCGCCCCATGGCTGACTAATTT
TTTTTATTTATGCAGAGGCCGAGGCCGCCTCTGCCTCTGAGCTATTCCAGAAGTAGTGAGGAGGCTTTTT
TGGAGGCCTAGGCTTTTGCAAAAAGCTCCCGGGAGCTTGTATATCCATTTTCGGATCTGATCAAGAGACA
GGATGAGGATCGTTTCGCATGATTGAACAAGATGGATTGCACGCAGGTTCTCCGGCCGCTTGGGTGGAGA
GGCTATTCGGCTATGACTGGGCACAACAGACAATCGGCTGCTCTGATGCCGCCGTGTTCCGGCTGTCAGC
GCAGGGGCGCCCGGTTCTTTTTGTCAAGACCGACCTGTCCGGTGCCCTGAATGAACTGCAGGACGAGGCA
GCGCGGCTATCGTGGCTGGCCACGACGGGCGTTCCTTGCGCAGCTGTGCTCGACGTTGTCACTGAAGCGG
GAAGGGACTGGCTGCTATTGGGCGAAGTGCCGGGGCAGGATCTCCTGTCATCTCACCTTGCTCCTGCCGA
GAAAGTATCCATCATGGCTGATGCAATGCGGCGGCTGCATACGCTTGATCCGGCTACCTGCCCATTCGAC
CACCAAGCGAAACATCGCATCGAGCGAGCACGTACTCGGATGGAAGCCGGTCTTGTCGATCAGGATGATC
TGGACGAAGAGCATCAGGGGCTCGCGCCAGCCGAACTGTTCGCCAGGCTCAAGGCGCGCATGCCCGACGG
CGAGGATCTCGTCGTGACCCATGGCGATGCCTGCTTGCCGAATATCATGGTGGAAAATGGCCGCTTTTCT
GGATTCATCGACTGTGGCCGGCTGGGTGTGGCGGACCGCTATCAGGACATAGCGTTGGCTACCCGTGATA
TTGCTGAAGAGCTTGGCGGCGAATGGGCTGACCGCTTCCTCGTGCTTTACGGTATCGCCGCTCCCGATTC
GCAGCGCATCGCCTTCTATCGCCTTCTTGACGAGTTCTTCTGAGCGGGACTCTGGGGTTCGCGAAATGAC
CGACCAAGCGACGCCCAACCTGCCATCACGAGATTTCGATTCCACCGCCGCCTTCTATGAAAGGTTGGGC
TTCGGAATCGTTTTCCGGGACGCCGGCTGGATGATCCTCCAGCGCGGGGATCTCATGCTGGAGTTCTTCG
CCCACCCCAACTTGTTTATTGCAGCTTATAATGGTTACAAATAAAGCAATAGCATCACAAATTTCACAAA
TAAAGCATTTTTTTCACTGCATTCTAGTTGTGGTTTGTCCAAACTCATCAATGTATCTTATCATGTCTGT
ATACCGTCGACCTCTAGCTAGAGCTTGGCGTAATCATGGTCATAGCTGTTTCCTGTGTGAAATTGTTATC
CGCTCACAATTCCACACAACATACGAGCCGGAAGCATAAAGTGTAAAGCCTGGGGTGCCTAATGAGTGAG
CTAACTCACATTAATTGCGTTGCGCTCACTGCCCGCTTTCCAGTCGGGAAACCTGTCGTGCCAGCTGCAT
TAATGAATCGGCCAACGCGCGGGGAGAGGCGGTTTGCGTATTGGGCGCTCTTCCGCTTCCTCGCTCACTG
ACTCGCTGCGCTCGGTCGTTCGGCTGCGGCGAGCGGTATCAGCTCACTCAAAGGCGGTAATACGGTTATC
CACAGAATCAGGGGATAACGCAGGAAAGAACATGTGAGCAAAAGGCCAGCAAAAGGCCAGGAACCGTAAA
AAGGCCGCGTTGCTGGCGTTTTTCCATAGGCTCCGCCCCCCTGACGAGCATCACAAAAATCGACGCTCAA
GTCAGAGGTGGCGAAACCCGACAGGACTATAAAGATACCAGGCGTTTCCCCCTGGAAGCTCCCTCGTGCG
CTCTCCTGTTCCGACCCTGCCGCTTACCGGATACCTGTCCGCCTTTCTCCCTTCGGGAAGCGTGGCGCTT
TCTCATAGCTCACGCTGTAGGTATCTCAGTTCGGTGTAGGTCGTTCGCTCCAAGCTGGGCTGTGTGCACG
AACCCCCCGTTCAGCCCGACCGCTGCGCCTTATCCGGTAACTATCGTCTTGAGTCCAACCCGGTAAGACA
CGACTTATCGCCACTGGCAGCAGCCACTGGTAACAGGATTAGCAGAGCGAGGTATGTAGGCGGTGCTACA
GAGTTCTTGAAGTGGTGGCCTAACTACGGCTACACTAGAAGAACAGTATTTGGTATCTGCGCTCTGCTGA
AGCCAGTTACCTTCGGAAAAAGAGTTGGTAGCTCTTGATCCGGCAAACAAACCACCGCTGGTAGCGGTGG
TTTTTTTGTTTGCAAGCAGCAGATTACGCGCAGAAAAAAAGGATCTCAAGAAGATCCTTTGATCTTTTCT
ACGGGGTCTGACGCTCAGTGGAACGAAAACTCACGTTAAGGGATTTTGGTCATGAGATTATCAAAAAGGA
TCTTCACCTAGATCCTTTTAAATTAAAAATGAAGTTTTAAATCAATCTAAAGTATATATGAGTAAACTTG
GTCTGACAGTTACCAATGCTTAATCAGTGAGGCACCTATCTCAGCGATCTGTCTATTTCGTTCATCCATA
GTTGCCTGACTCCCCGTCGTGTAGATAACTACGATACGGGAGGGCTTACCATCTGGCCCCAGTGCTGCAA
TGATACCGCGAGACCCACGCTCACCGGCTCCAGATTTATCAGCAATAAACCAGCCAGCCGGAAGGGCCGA
GCGCAGAAGTGGTCCTGCAACTTTATCCGCCTCCATCCAGTCTATTAATTGTTGCCGGGAAGCTAGAGTA
AGTAGTTCGCCAGTTAATAGTTTGCGCAACGTTGTTGCCATTGCTACAGGCATCGTGGTGTCACGCTCGT
CGTTTGGTATGGCTTCATTCAGCTCCGGTTCCCAACGATCAAGGCGAGTTACATGATCCCCCATGTTGTG
CAAAAAAGCGGTTAGCTCCTTCGGTCCTCCGATCGTTGTCAGAAGTAAGTTGGCCGCAGTGTTATCACTC
ATGGTTATGGCAGCACTGCATAATTCTCTTACTGTCATGCCATCCGTAAGATGCTTTTCTGTGACTGGTG
AGTACTCAACCAAGTCATTCTGAGAATAGTGTATGCGGCGACCGAGTTGCTCTTGCCCGGCGTCAATACG
GGATAATACCGCGCCACATAGCAGAACTTTAAAAGTGCTCATCATTGGAAAACGTTCTTCGGGGCGAAAA
CTCTCAAGGATCTTACCGCTGTTGAGATCCAGTTCGATGTAACCCACTCGTGCACCCAACTGATCTTCAG
CATCTTTTACTTTCACCAGCGTTTCTGGGTGAGCAAAAACAGGAAGGCAAAATGCCGCAAAAAAGGGAAT
AAGGGCGACACGGAAATGTTGAATACTCATACTCTTCCTTTTTCAATATTATTGAAGCATTTATCAGGGT
TATTGTCTCATGAGCGGATACATATTTGAATGTATTTAGAAAAATAAACAAATAGGGGTTCCGCGCACAT
TTCCCCGAAAAGTGCCACCTGACG
Features (pLannotate 1.2.2; 21 found; start..end, strand, type, name):
     30..82      -  misc_feature   bom (fragment): basis of mobility region from pBR322
    237..616     +  enhancer       CMV enhancer: human cytomegalovirus immediate early enhancer
    617..820     +  promoter       CMV promoter: human cytomegalovirus (CMV) immediate early promoter
    816..849     +  LTR            5' LTR (truncated) (fragment): truncated 5' long terminal repeat (LTR) from HIV-1
    865..883     +  promoter       T7 promoter: promoter for bacteriophage T7 RNA polymerase
    963..2690    +  CDS            POLG_HCVGL (fragment): Experimental evidence at protein level: Swiss-Prot protein existence level 1. [Protease NS2]: Cysteine protease required for the proteolytic auto-cleavage between the non-structural proteins NS2 and NS3 (By similarity). The N-terminus of NS3 is required for the function of NS2 protease (active region NS2-3) (By similarity). Promotes the initiation of viral particle assembly by mediating the interaction between structural and non-structural proteins (By similarity). From Hepatitis C virus (isolate Glasgow) (HCV).
   2765..2806    +  CDS            V5 tag: epitope tag from simian virus 5
   2862..3086    +  polyA_signal   bGH poly(A) signal: bovine growth hormone polyadenylation signal
   3090..3111    +  promoter       SV40 promoter (fragment): SV40 enhancer and early promoter
   3132..3560    +  rep_origin     f1 ori (sequence partly withheld): f1 bacteriophage origin of replication; arrow indicates direction of (+) strand synthesis
   3574..3903    +  promoter       SV40 promoter: SV40 enhancer and early promoter
   3970..4761    +  CDS            neo: KKA2_KLEPN - Also known as kan, nptII. Experimental evidence at protein level: Swiss-Prot protein existence level 1. Resistance to kanamycin, neomycin, paromomycin, ribostamycin, butirosin and gentamicin B. From Klebsiella pneumoniae.
   4787..4945    +  CDS            ble (fragment): BLE_KLEPN - Experimental evidence at protein level: Swiss-Prot protein existence level 1. Binding protein with a strong affinity to the bleomycin family of antibiotics. Binds to CL990; an antimitotic-antibiotic compound. From Klebsiella pneumoniae.
   4940..5061    +  polyA_signal   SV40 poly(A) signal: SV40 polyadenylation signal
   5134..5150    -  protein_bind   lac operator: The lac repressor binds to the lac operator to inhibit transcription in E. coli. This inhibition can be relieved by adding lactose or isopropyl-β-D-thiogalactopyranoside (IPTG). lac repressor encoded by lacI
   5158..5188    -  promoter       lac promoter: promoter for the E. coli lac operon
   5203..5224    -  protein_bind   CAP binding site: CAP binding activates transcription in the presence of cAMP. E. coli catabolite activator protein
   5237..5329    -  CDS            lacI (fragment): lac repressor; lacI; The lac repressor binds to the lac operator to inhibit transcription in E. coli. This inhibition can be relieved by adding lactose or isopropyl-β-D-thiogalactopyranoside (IPTG).
   5512..6100    -  rep_origin     ori: high-copy-number ColE1/pMB1/pBR322/pUC origin of replication
   6271..7131    -  CDS            AmpR: β-lactamase; bla; confers resistance to ampicillin, carbenicillin, and related antibiotics
   7132..7236    -  promoter       AmpR promoter: bla
