[The description below was written by a language model from this plasmid's Addgene catalogue record and pLannotate feature annotations shown in this document.]
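Description:
UKNP4.3.2 is a mammalian expression plasmid of about 7.3 kb built on the Invitrogen pcDNA3.1 V5-His TOPO backbone. It carries the hepatitis C virus E1E2 envelope glycoprotein genes, amplified from patient serum and inserted by TOPO cloning. Under the United Kingdom Nottingham Panel naming scheme, the name denotes genotype 4, patient 3, clone 2. The plasmid replicates in E. coli at high copy from a ColE1/pUC-type origin and is selected with ampicillin through the bla gene. An f1 origin is also present. For selection in mammalian cells, an SV40 early promoter drives a neomycin phosphotransferase gene followed by the SV40 polyadenylation signal.

The roughly 1.7 kb insert is annotated as a fragment of the HCV polyprotein. The annotation's functional text about the NS2 protease comes from the matched full-length polyprotein entry, not from this insert, which the catalogue record describes as E1E2. Transcription is driven by the CMV immediate early enhancer and promoter and terminated by the bovine growth hormone polyadenylation signal. A T7 promoter upstream of the insert allows in vitro transcription and serves as a sequencing primer site. A V5 epitope tag lies downstream of the insert, but the record does not say whether it is translated in frame with E2 or is cut off by a stop codon. The small HIV-1 LTR, ble, lacI and extra SV40 promoter fragments in the annotation are short partial matches and probably do not represent functional elements. The depositor and sequencing-verified records give essentially identical feature maps. The clone belongs to a diverse panel of patient-derived HCV glycoproteins assembled for vaccine research and for studying resistance to neutralization by monoclonal antibodies.
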