Addgene plasmid #98270: UKNP4.3.2
Purpose: Expression of HCV E1E2 genes cloned from patient serum. United Kingdom Nottingham Panel x.xx.xx (genotype.patient number.clone number)
Depositing lab: Jonathan Ball. Depositing organization: University of Nottingham. Publication: A Diverse Panel of Hepatitis C Virus Glycoproteins for Use in Vaccine Research Reveals Extremes of Monoclonal Antibody Neutralization Resistance. Urbanowicz RA, McClure CP, Brown RJ, Tsoleridis T, Persson MA, Krey T, Irving WL, Ball JK, Tarr AW. J Virol. 2015 Dec 23;90(7):3288-301. doi: 10.1128/JVI.02700-15. PubMed 26699643.
Backbone
  Vector backbone: pcDNA3.1_V5-His_Topo
  Backbone manufacturer: Invitrogen
  Vector type: Mammalian Expression
Growth in bacteria
  Bacterial resistance: Ampicillin, 100 μg/mL
  Growth temperature: 37°C
  Growth strain: DH5alpha
  Copy number: High Copy
Gene/Insert
  Gene/Insert name: HCV E1E2 (alt name: UKNP4.3.2)
  Species: Hepatitis C virus
  Insert size (bp): 1734
  GenBank ID: KU285224.1
  Cloning method: TOPO Cloning
  Sequencing primers: 5′ T7F; 3′ bGHR
Terms and licenses: Academic/Nonprofit Terms; Industry Terms: Not Available to Industry
How to cite: UKNP4.3.2 was a gift from Jonathan Ball (Addgene plasmid # 98270 ; http://n2t.net/addgene:98270 ; RRID:Addgene_98270)
